LOCUS       Exported 4269 bp ds-DNA circular SYN 13-MAY-2021
DEFINITION  pBT264-[miR-181c].
ACCESSION   .
VERSION     .
KEYWORDS    pAWSV-15
SOURCE      synthetic DNA construct
  ORGANISM  synthetic DNA construct
REFERENCE   1 (bases 1 to 4269)
  AUTHORS   Wong AS, Choi GC, Cheng AA, Purcell O, Lu TK
  TITLE     Massively parallel high-order combinatorial genetics in human cells.
  JOURNAL   Nat Biotechnol. 2015 Sep;33(9):952-61. doi: 10.1038/nbt.3326. Epub
            2015 Aug 17.
  PUBMED    26280411
REFERENCE   2 (bases 1 to 4269)
  AUTHORS   .
  TITLE     Direct Submission
  JOURNAL   Exported May 13, 2021 from SnapGene Server 1.1.58
            http://www.snapgene.com
FEATURES             Location/Qualifiers
     source          1..4269
                     /organism="synthetic DNA construct"
                     /mol_type="other DNA"
     rep_origin      complement(6..461)
                     /direction=LEFT
                     /label=f1 ori
                     /note="f1 bacteriophage origin of replication; arrow
                     indicates direction of (+) strand synthesis"
     primer_bind     complement(143..164)
                     /label=F1ori-F
                     /note="F1 origin, forward primer"
     primer_bind     355..374
                     /label=F1ori-R
                     /note="F1 origin, reverse primer"
     primer_bind     588..610
                     /label=M13/pUC Forward
                     /note="In lacZ gene"
     primer_bind     602..619
                     /label=M13 Forward
                     /note="In lacZ gene. Also called M13-F20 or M13 (-21)
                     Forward"
     primer_bind     603..619
                     /label=M13 fwd
                     /note="common sequencing primer, one of multiple similar
                     variants"
     primer_bind     626..645
                     /label=T7
                     /note="T7 promoter, forward primer"
     promoter        626..644
                     /label=T7 promoter
                     /note="promoter for bacteriophage T7 RNA polymerase"
     polyA_signal    1175..1256
                     /label=SV40 poly(A) signal
                     /note="SV40 polyadenylation signal"
     primer_bind     1200..1219
                     /label=SV40pA-R
                     /note="SV40 polyA, reverse primer"
     promoter        complement(2084..2102)
                     /label=T3 promoter
                     /note="promoter for bacteriophage T3 RNA polymerase"
     primer_bind     complement(2123..2139)
                     /label=M13 rev
                     /note="common sequencing primer, one of multiple similar
                     variants"
     primer_bind     complement(2123..2139)
                     /label=M13 Reverse
                     /note="In lacZ gene. Also called M13-rev"
     primer_bind     complement(2136..2158)
                     /label=M13/pUC Reverse
                     /note="In lacZ gene"
     protein_bind    2147..2163
                     /label=lac operator
                     /bound_moiety="lac repressor encoded by lacI"
                     /note="The lac repressor binds to the lac operator to
                     inhibit transcription in E. coli. This inhibition can be
                     relieved by adding lactose or
                     isopropyl-beta-D-thiogalactopyranoside (IPTG)."
     promoter        complement(2171..2201)
                     /label=lac promoter
                     /note="promoter for the E. coli lac operon"
     protein_bind    2216..2237
                     /label=CAP binding site
                     /bound_moiety="E. coli catabolite activator protein"
                     /note="CAP binding activates transcription in the presence
                     of cAMP."
     primer_bind     complement(2354..2371)
                     /label=L4440
                     /note="L4440 vector, forward primer"
     rep_origin      complement(2525..3113)
                     /direction=LEFT
                     /label=ori
                     /note="high-copy-number ColE1/pMB1/pBR322/pUC origin of
                     replication"
     primer_bind     complement(2605..2624)
                     /label=pBR322ori-F
                     /note="pBR322 origin, forward primer"
     CDS             complement(3284..4144)
                     /codon_start=1
                     /gene="bla"
                     /product="beta-lactamase"
                     /label=AmpR
                     /note="confers resistance to ampicillin, carbenicillin, and
                     related antibiotics"
                     /translation="MSIQHFRVALIPFFAAFCLPVFAHPETLVKVKDAEDQLGARVGYI
                     ELDLNSGKILESFRPEERFPMMSTFKVLLCGAVLSRIDAGQEQLGRRIHYSQNDLVEYS
                     PVTEKHLTDGMTVRELCSAAITMSDNTAANLLLTTIGGPKELTAFLHNMGDHVTRLDRW
                     EPELNEAIPNDERDTTMPVAMATTLRKLLTGELLTLASRQQLIDWMEADKVAGPLLRSA
                     LPAGWFIADKSGAGERGSRGIIAALGPDGKPSRIVVIYTTGSQATMDERNRQIAEIGAS
                     LIKHW"
     primer_bind     3907..3926
                     /label=Amp-R
                     /note="Ampicillin resistance gene, reverse primer"
     promoter        complement(4145..4249)
                     /gene="bla"
                     /label=AmpR promoter
ORIGIN
        1 cacctaaatt gtaagcgtta atattttgtt aaaattcgcg ttaaattttt gttaaatcag
       61 ctcatttttt aaccaatagg ccgaaatcgg caaaatccct tataaatcaa aagaatagac
      121 cgagataggg ttgagtgttg ttccagtttg gaacaagagt ccactattaa agaacgtgga
      181 ctccaacgtc aaaggnnnnn nnnnnnnnnn nnnnnnnnnn nnnnnnnnnn nnnnnnnnnn
      241 nnnntnnnnn nnnnnnnnnn nnnnnnnnnn nnnnnnnnnn nnnnnnnnnn nnnnnnnnnn
      301 nnnnnnnnnn nnnnnnnnnn nnnnnnnnnn nnnnnngnnn nnnnnnnnnn nnnnnnnnnn
      361 nnnnnnnnnn nnnnnnnnnn nnnnnnnnnn nnnnnnnnnn nnnnnnnnnn nnnnnnnnnn
      421 nnnnnnnnnn nnnnnnnnnn nnnnnnnnnn nnnnnnnnnn ncccattcgc cattcaggct
      481 gcgcaactgt tgggaagggc gatcggtgcg ggcctcttcg ctattacgcc agctggcgaa
      541 agggggatgt gctgcaaggc gattaagttg ggtaacgcca gggttttccc agtcacgacg
      601 ttgtaaaacg acggccagtg aattgtaata cgactcacta tagggcgaat tgggtacagg
      661 cgcgcctcag cctaaagctt tttccccgta tccccccagg tgtctgcagg ctcaaagagc
      721 agcgagaagc gttcagagga aagcgatccc gtgccacctt ccccgtgccc gggctgtccc
      781 cgcacgctgc cggctcgggg atgcgggggg agcgccggac cggagcggag ccccgggcgg
      841 ctcgctgctg ccccctagcg ggggagggac gtaattacat ccctgggggc tttggggggg
      901 ggctgtcccc gtgcactcag cctaaagctt tttccccgta tccccccagg tgtctgcagg
      961 ctcaaagagc agcgagaagc gttcagagga aagcgatccc gtgccacctt ccccgtgccc
     1021 gggctgtccc cgcacgctgc cggctcgggg atgcgggggg agcgccggac cggagcggag
     1081 ccccgggcgg ctcgctgctg ccccctagcg ggggagggac gtaattacat ccctgggggc
     1141 tttggggggg ggctgtcccc actagtgatt cgaggcagtg aaaaaaatgc tttatttgtg
     1201 aaatttgtga tgctattgct ttatttgtaa ccattataag ctgcaataaa caagttaaca
     1261 acaacaattg atttggacga attccgttgc ggatccggaa ggtcagagtc accggcagga
     1321 ggatggcaat tccaggcctc agggtccact caacggtcga tggtttgcct gagctgccca
     1381 aactcaccga caggttgaat gttcccccaa acccttggca aattttccgg gacctggagt
     1441 cgggggtggg gtaggtggca gggaaccaga gagcatgaag agggagagga ggagagagta
     1501 aggaacccct tttctctcat gaaataaaca aacgcttttc aggtgctgtt tgcacctaga
     1561 tcttcagcct aaagcttttt ccccgtatcc ccccaggtgt ctgcaggctc aaagagcagc
     1621 gagaagcgtt cagaggaaag cgatcccgtg ccaccttccc cgtgcccggg ctgtccccgc
     1681 acgctgccgg ctcggggatg cggggggagc gccggaccgg agcggagccc cgggcggctc
     1741 gctgctgccc cctagcgggg gagggacgta attacatccc tgggggcttt gggggggggc
     1801 tgtccccgtg cactcagcct aaagcttttt ccccgtatcc ccccaggtgt ctgcaggctc
     1861 aaagagcagc gagaagcgtt cagaggaaag cgatcccgtg ccaccttccc cgtgcccggg
     1921 ctgtccccgc acgctgccgg ctcggggatg cggggggagc gccggaccgg agcggagccc
     1981 cgggcggctc gctgctgccc cctagcgggg gagggacgta attacatccc tgggggcttt
     2041 gggggggggc tgtccccatt taaatcagct ccagcttttg ttccctttag tgagggttaa
     2101 tttcgagctt ggcgtaatca tggtcatagc tgtttcctgt gtgaaattgt tatccgctca
     2161 caattccaca caacatacga gccggaagca taaagtgtaa agcctggggt gcctaatgag
     2221 tgagctaact cacattaatt gcgttgcgct cactgcccgc tttccagtcg ggaaacctgt
     2281 cgtgccagct gcattaatga atcggccaac gcgcggggag aggcggtttg cgtattgggc
     2341 gctcttccgc ttcctcgctc actgactcgc tgcgctcggt cgttcggctg cggcgagcgg
     2401 tatcagctca ctcaaaggcg gtaatacggt tatccacaga atcaggggat aacgcaggaa
     2461 agaacatgtg agcaaaaggc cagcaaaagg ccaggaaccg taaaaaggcc gcgttgctgg
     2521 cgtttttcca taggctccgc ccccctgacg agcatcacaa aaatcgacgc tcaagtcaga
     2581 ggtggcgaaa cccgacagga ctataaagat accaggcgtt tccccctgga agctccctcg
     2641 tgcgctctcc tgttccgacc ctgccgctta ccggatacct gtccgccttt ctcccttcgg
     2701 gaagcgtggc gctttctcat agctcacgct gtaggtatct cagttcggtg taggtcgttc
     2761 gctccaagct gggctgtgtg cacgaacccc ccgttcagcc cgaccgctgc gccttatccg
     2821 gtaactatcg tcttgagtcc aacccggtaa gacacgactt atcgccactg gcagcagcca
     2881 ctggtaacag gattagcaga gcgaggtatg taggcggtgc tacagagttc ttgaagtggt
     2941 ggcctaacta cggctacact agaaggacag tatttggtat ctgcgctctg ctgaagccag
     3001 ttaccttcgg aaaaagagtt ggtagctctt gatccggcaa acaaaccacc gctggtagcg
     3061 gtggtttttt tgtttgcaag cagcagatta cgcgcagaaa aaaaggatct caagaagatc
     3121 ctttgatctt ttctacgggg tctgacgctc agtggaacga aaactcacgt taagggattt
     3181 tggtcatgag attatcaaaa aggatcttca cctagatcct tttaaattaa aaatgaagtt
     3241 ttaaatcaat ctaaagtata tatgagtaaa cttggtctga cagttaccaa tgcttaatca
     3301 gtgaggcacc tatctcagcg atctgtctat ttcgttcatc catagttgcc tgactccccg
     3361 tcgtgtagat aactacgata cgggagggct taccatctgg ccccagtgct gcaatgatac
     3421 cgcgagaccc acgctcaccg gctccagatt tatcagcaat aaaccagcca gccggaaggg
     3481 ccgagcgcag aagtggtcct gcaactttat ccgcctccat ccagtctatt aattgttgcc
     3541 gggaagctag agtaagtagt tcgccagtta atagtttgcg caacgttgtt gccattgcta
     3601 caggcatcgt ggtgtcacgc tcgtcgtttg gtatggcttc attcagctcc ggttcccaac
     3661 gatcaaggcg agttacatga tcccccatgt tgtgcaaaaa agcggttagc tccttcggtc
     3721 ctccgatcgt tgtcagaagt aagttggccg cagtgttatc actcatggtt atggcagcac
     3781 tgcataattc tcttactgtc atgccatccg taagatgctt ttctgtgact ggtgagtact
     3841 caaccaagtc attctgagaa tagtgtatgc ggcgaccgag ttgctcttgc ccggcgtcaa
     3901 tacgggataa taccgcgcca catagcagaa ctttaaaagt gctcatcatt ggaaaacgtt
     3961 cttcggggcg aaaactctca aggatcttac cgctgttgag atccagttcg atgtaaccca
     4021 ctcgtgcacc caactgatct tcagcatctt ttactttcac cagcgtttct gggtgagcaa
     4081 aaacaggaag gcaaaatgcc gcaaaaaagg gaataagggc gacacggaaa tgttgaatac
     4141 tcatactctt cctttttcaa tattattgaa gcatttatca gggttattgt ctcatgagcg
     4201 gatacatatt tgaatgtatt tagaaaaata aacaaatagg ggttccgcgc acatttcccc
     4261 gaaaagtgc
//
