[The description below was written by a language model from this plasmid's Addgene catalogue record and the feature table of its GenBank file.]
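Description:
pAWSV-15 is a 4,269 bp circular bacterial plasmid built on the pBT264 backbone and carrying a miR-181c insert, summarised in the record as pBT264-[miR-181c]. It is propagated in E. coli from a high-copy ColE1/pUC-type origin and selected with ampicillin through the bla (beta-lactamase) gene and its own promoter. An f1 bacteriophage origin is also present, which in principle allows production of single-stranded DNA with helper phage. The overall layout, with T7 and T3 promoters, M13 forward and reverse primer sites, and the lac promoter, lac operator and CAP binding site flanking a central cloning region, is typical of a pBluescript-style phagemid cloning vector.

The payload lies in the roughly 1.4 kb interval between the T7 and T3 promoters. The only annotated element there is an SV40 polyadenylation signal, a mammalian transcript-termination element. The miR-181c sequence itself is not annotated in the feature table, so its exact position, length and orientation cannot be read from the record. No mammalian promoter, reporter, barcode or viral element is annotated either. The record therefore does not state what drives microRNA expression, and this plasmid may not be a stand-alone mammalian expression vector.

The associated publication concerns massively parallel, high-order combinatorial genetics in human cells. This suggests the plasmid holds a single microRNA element as a storage or entry unit for assembly into combinatorial libraries, although the record does not spell out that role.
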