Addgene plasmid #72768: pAWSV-15
Purpose: pBT264-[miR-181c]
Depositing lab: Timothy Lu. Depositing organization: Massachusetts Institute of Technology. Publication: Massively parallel high-order combinatorial genetics in human cells. Wong AS, Choi GC, Cheng AA, Purcell O, Lu TK. Nat Biotechnol. 2015 Sep;33(9):952-61. doi: 10.1038/nbt.3326. Epub 2015 Aug 17. PubMed 26280411.
Backbone
  Vector backbone: pBT264
Growth in bacteria
  Bacterial resistance: Ampicillin, 100 μg/mL
  Growth temperature: 37°C
  Growth strain: DH5alpha
  Copy number: Unknown
Gene/Insert
  Gene/Insert name: [miR-181c]
Terms and licenses: Academic/Nonprofit Terms; Industry Terms: Not Available to Industry
How to cite: pAWSV-15 was a gift from Timothy Lu (Addgene plasmid # 72768 ; http://n2t.net/addgene:72768 ; RRID:Addgene_72768)
