>Addgene plasmid #72768 | pAWSV-15 | addgene partial sequence | sequence record 136803 | SV40pA-R 5'-GAAATTTGTGATGCTATTGC-3'
GTTAACAACAACAATTGATTTGGACGAATTCCGTTGCGGATCCGGAAGGTCAGAGTCACCGGCAGGAGGA
TGGCAATTCCAGGCCTCAGGGTCCACTCAACGGTCGATGGTTTGCCTGAGCTGCCCAAACTCACCGACAG
GTTGAATGTTCCCCCAAACCCTTGGCAAATTTTCCGGGACCTGGAGTCGGGGGTGGGGTAGGTGGCAGGG
AACCAGAGAGCATGAAGAGGGAGAGGAGGAGAGAGTAAGGAACCCCTTTTCTCTCATGAAATAAACAAAC
GCTTTTCAGGTGCTGTTTGCACCTAGATCTTCAGCCTAAAGCTTTTTCCCCGTATCCCCCCAGGTGTCTG
CAGGCTCAAAGAGCAGCGAGAAGCGTTCAGAGGAAAGCGATCCCGTGCCACCTTCCCCGTGCCCGGGCTG
TCCCCGCACGCTGCCGGCTCGGGGATGCGGGGGGAGCGCCGGACCGGAGCGGAGCCCCGGGCGGCTCGCT
GCTGCCCCCTAGCGGGGGAGGGACGTAATTACATCCCTGGGGGCTTTGGGGGGGGGCTGTCCCCGTGCAC
TCAGCCTAAAGCTTTTTCCCCGTATCCCCCCAGGTGTCTGCAGGCTCAAAGAGCAGCGAGAAGCGTTCAG
AGGAAAGCGATCCCGTGCCACCTTCCCCGTGCCCGGGCTGTCCCCGCACGCTGCCGGCTCGGGGATGCGG
GGGGAGCGCCGGACCGGAGCGGAGCCCCGGGCGGCTCGCTGCTGCCCCCTAGCGGGGGAGGGACGTAATT
ACATCCCTGGGGGCTTTGGGGGGGGGCTGTCCCCATTTAAATCAGCTCCAGCTTTT
