>Addgene plasmid #72768 | pAWSV-15 | addgene partial sequence | sequence record 136804 | M13-Rev 5'-CAGGAAACAGCTATGACC-3'
AAGCTGGAGCTGATTTAAATGGGGACAGCCCCCCCCCAAAGCCCCCAGGGATGTAATTACGTCCCTCCCC
CGCTAGGGGGCAGCAGCGAGCCGCCCGGGGCTCCGCTCCGGTCCGGCGCTCCCCCCGCATCCCCGAGCCG
GCAGCGTGCGGGGACAGCCCGGGCACGGGGAAGGTGGCACGGGATCGCTTTCCTCTGAACGCTTCTCGCT
GCTCTTTGAGCCTGCAGACACCTGGGGGGATACGGGGAAAAAGCTTTAGGCTGAGTGCACGGGGACAGCC
CCCCCCCAAAGCCCCCAGGGATGTAATTACGTCCCTCCCCCGCTAGGGGGCAGCAGCGAGCCGCCCGGGG
CTCCGCTCCGGTCCGGCGCTCCCCCCGCATCCCCGAGCCGGCAGCGTGCGGGGACAGCCCGGGCACGGGG
AAGGTGGCACGGGATCGCTTTCCTCTGAACGCTTCTCGCTGCTCTTTGAGCCTGCAGACACCTGGGGGGA
TACGGGGAAAAAGCTTTAGGCTGAAGATCTAGGTGCAAACAGCACCTGAAAAGCGTTTGTTTATTTCATG
AGAGAAAAGGGGTTCCTTACTCTCTCCTCCTCTCCCTCTTCATGCTCTCTGGTTCCCTGCCACCTACCCC
ACCCCCGACTCCAGGT
